Addgene plasmid #145479: pGBW-m4046397
Purpose: Yeast Expression plasmid for SARS-CoV-2 N (nucleocapsid)
Depositing lab: Ginkgo Bioworks & Benjie Chen. Depositing organization: Ginkgo Bioworks.
Backbone
  Vector backbone: AmpR; 2u URA3
  Backbone size w/o insert (bp): 4078
  Vector type: Yeast Expression
  Selectable markers: URA3
Growth in bacteria
  Bacterial resistance: Ampicillin, 100 μg/mL
  Growth temperature: 37°C
  Growth strain: DH5alpha
  Copy number: High Copy
Gene/Insert
  Gene/Insert name: SARS-CoV-2 N (nucleocapsid) (alt names: nucleocapsid phosphoprotein; N protein)
  Species: S. cerevisiae (budding yeast); Severe acute respiratory syndrome coronavirus 2
  Insert size (bp): 1253
  Mutation: Saccharomyces cerevisiae recode 1
  Entrez Gene: N (a.k.a. GU280_gp10)
  Promoter: pGAL1
  Tag / fusion protein: Cleavable thrombin;6xHIS (C terminal on backbone)
  Cloning method: Unknown
Resource information
  A portion of this plasmid was derived from a plasmid made by: GinkgoBioworks
Depositor comments: NCBI Reference Sequence: YP_009724397.2Created by gene synthesis with Not1 site.
How to cite: pGBW-m4046397 was a gift from Ginkgo Bioworks & Benjie Chen (Addgene plasmid # 145479 ; http://n2t.net/addgene:145479 ; RRID:Addgene_145479)
