[The description below was written by a language model from this plasmid's Addgene catalogue record and pLannotate feature annotations shown in this document.]
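Description:
pGBW-m4046397 is an episomal yeast expression plasmid for producing the SARS-CoV-2 nucleocapsid (N) phosphoprotein in Saccharomyces cerevisiae. It is a shuttle vector. In yeast it replicates from the 2μ origin, which supports multicopy maintenance, and it is selected through the URA3 auxotrophic marker, which complements uracil auxotrophy and can be counterselected with 5-FOA. In E. coli it is propagated from a ColE1/pUC-type origin with ampicillin selection. The β-lactamase gene is annotated as being driven by a cat promoter. The bacterial module is insulated by short phage T3Te and T7Te terminators and a tonB terminator. A short rop annotation lies next to AmpR, although the catalogue lists the plasmid as high copy.

The payload is a synthetic N coding sequence, recoded for S. cerevisiae codon usage ("recode 1") from the NCBI reference protein. It sits downstream of the GAL1 promoter and is followed by a CYC1 terminator fragment. GAL1 is regulated by Gal4, so transcription is induced by galactose and repressed by glucose, which gives controlled expression of the viral protein. According to the catalogue entry, the backbone adds a C-terminal thrombin-cleavable 6xHis tag. These elements are not annotated separately in the feature table but would fall in the short gap between the N reading frame and the terminator. The tag would allow metal-affinity purification followed by proteolytic removal.

The record gives the purpose only as yeast expression of N. The tagged, inducible design is consistent with producing recombinant nucleocapsid protein for purification and downstream study.
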