Features (pLannotate 1.2.2; 13 found; start..end, strand, type, name):
     25..466     +  promoter       GAL1 promoter: S. cerevisiae GAL1; inducible promoter, regulated by Gal4
    478..1734    +  CDS            N: NCAP_SARS2 - Experimental evidence at protein level: Swiss-Prot protein existence level 1. Packages the positive strand viral genome RNA into a helical ribonucleocapsid (RNP) and plays a fundamental role during virion assembly through its interactions with the viral genome and membrane protein M. Plays an important role in enhancing the efficiency of subgenomic viral RNA transcription as well as viral replication (By similarity). May modulate transforming growth factor-beta signaling by binding host smad3 (By similarity). From Severe acute respiratory syndrome coronavirus 2 (2019-nCoV) (SARS-C
   1799..1971    +  terminator     CYC1 terminator (fragment): S. cerevisiae CYC1; transcription terminator for CYC1
   2007..2183    +  promoter       URA3 promoter (fragment): S. cerevisiae URA3
   2184..2987    +  CDS            URA3: orotidine-5'-phosphate decarboxylase, required for uracil biosynthesis; S. cerevisiae URA3; yeast auxotrophic marker, counterselectable with 5-fluoroorotic acid (5-FOA)
   3070..4052    -  rep_origin     2μ ori: yeast 2μ plasmid origin of replication
   4130..4159    +  terminator     T3Te terminator: phage T3 early transcription terminator
   4181..4768    +  rep_origin     ori: high-copy-number ColE1/pMB1/pBR322/pUC origin of replication
   4780..4807    -  terminator     T7Te terminator: phage T7 early transcription terminator
   4831..5022    -  CDS            rop: Rop protein, which maintains plasmids at low copy number; rop
   5023..5883    -  CDS            AmpR: β-lactamase; bla; confers resistance to ampicillin, carbenicillin, and related antibiotics
   5884..5986    -  promoter       cat promoter: promoter of the E. coli cat gene encoding chloramphenicol acetyltransferase
   5987..6018    -  terminator     tonB terminator: bidirectional E. coli tonB-P14 transcription terminator
>Addgene plasmid #145479 | pGBW-m4046397 | addgene full sequence | sequence record 307618 | Addgene NGS Result
GCGGCCGCTTGCTATATTGAAGTACGGATTAGAAGCCGCCGAGCGGGCGACAGCCCTCCGACGGAAGACT
CTCCTCCGTGCGTCCTCGTCTTCACCGGTCGCGTTCCTGAAACGCAGATGTGCCTCGCGCCGCACTGCTC
CGAACAATAAAGATTCTACAATACTAGCTTTTATGGTTATGAAGAGGAAAAATTGGCAGTAACCTGGCCC
CACAAACCTTCAAATTAACGAATCAAATTAACAACCATAGGATGATAATGCGATTAGTTTTTTAGCCTTA
TTTCTGGGGTAATTAATCAGCGAAGCGATGATTTTTGATCTATTAACAGATATATAAATGGAAAAGCTGC
ATAACCACTTTAACTAATACTTTCAACATTTTCAGTTTGTATTACTTCTTATTCAAATGTCATAAAAGTA
TCAACAAAAAATTGTTAATATACCTCTATACTTTAACGTCAAGGAGAAAAAACTATAATGTCTGATAATG
GCCCACAGAACCAACGTAACGCACCTAGAATCACCTTCGGTGGTCCATCCGACAGCACTGGTTCAAATCA
AAACGGAGAGAGATCGGGTGCCCGGAGTAAGCAAAGGCGCCCCCAAGGTCTACCGAATAACACAGCTTCT
TGGTTTACTGCTCTTACGCAACACGGTAAAGAAGACTTGAAGTTCCCAAGAGGTCAAGGGGTTCCAATTA
ACACCAACTCCTCTCCAGATGATCAAATAGGTTACTATAGAAGAGCTACTAGACGTATTAGGGGTGGGGA
CGGCAAAATGAAGGATTTATCTCCTAGATGGTACTTTTATTACTTGGGTACCGGTCCAGAAGCTGGATTG
CCTTACGGTGCCAATAAGGACGGTATCATTTGGGTAGCAACTGAAGGTGCTTTAAATACCCCAAAGGACC
ATATCGGTACTAGAAACCCTGCTAATAACGCTGCCATTGTCTTGCAATTACCACAGGGGACAACGTTGCC
AAAGGGTTTCTACGCCGAAGGATCCAGAGGTGGCTCGCAAGCTTCTAGTAGATCATCCTCTCGCAGCAGA
AACTCATCTCGTAACTCCACACCAGGTAGTTCGAGAGGTACCTCTCCAGCGAGAATGGCTGGTAACGGTG
GTGATGCAGCTCTGGCGTTGCTGCTACTCGACAGATTGAATCAATTGGAATCCAAAATGTCTGGTAAGGG
TCAACAACAACAGGGTCAGACTGTGACTAAGAAGTCTGCTGCTGAAGCTTCCAAAAAGCCCCGTCAAAAG
AGAACCGCCACCAAGGCCTATAATGTCACTCAAGCTTTCGGAAGAAGAGGTCCAGAGCAAACGCAAGGTA
ACTTTGGAGATCAAGAATTGATCCGGCAGGGTACCGATTATAAACACTGGCCCCAAATTGCTCAATTCGC
GCCAAGCGCCTCAGCTTTTTTCGGCATGTCAAGAATAGGTATGGAAGTTACTCCATCTGGGACTTGGTTA
ACTTACACTGGTGCAATCAAGTTGGACGATAAAGACCCAAATTTTAAAGACCAAGTTATTCTACTCAACA
AGCATATAGATGCTTACAAAACCTTCCCGCCTACAGAACCCAAGAAAGATAAAAAGAAGAAGGCTGACGA
GACACAAGCATTGCCTCAGCGTCAAAAGAAACAACAAACTGTCACCTTGTTACCAGCAGCTGATCTTGAT
GATTTCTCTAAGCAATTGCAACAATCCATGTCGTCCGCCGACTCTACTCAAGCGCTCGTGCCGAGAGGTT
CTCACCATCATCACCATCATTAAACAGGCCCCTTTTCCTTTGTCGATATCATGTAATTAGTTATGTCACG
CTTACATTCACGCCCTCCTCCCACATCCGCTCTAACCGAAAAGGAAGGAGTTAGACAACCTGAAGTCTAG
GTCCCTATTTATTTTTTTTAATAGTTATGTTAGTATTAAGAACGTTATTTATATTTCAAATTTTTCTTTT
TTTTCTGTACAAAGCGGCCGCCGAACCACTAGTGCACTGCAGTACACGGTTTCCTTGAAATTTTTTTGAT
TCGGTAATCTCCGAACAGAAGGAAGAACGAAGGAAGGAGCACAGACTTAGATTGGTATATATACGCATAT
GTAGTGTTGAAGAAACATGAAATTGCCCAGTATTCTTAACCCAACTGCACAGAACAAAAACGTGCAGGAA
ACGAAGATAAATCATGTCGAAAGCTACATATAAGGAACGTGCTGCTACTCATCCTAGTCCTGTTGCTGCC
AAGCTATTTAATATCATGCACGAAAAGCAAACAAACTTGTGTGCTTCATTGGATGTTCGTACCACCAAGG
AATTACTGGAGTTAGTTGAAGCATTAGGTCCCAAAATTTGTTTACTAAAAACACATGTGGATATCTTGAC
TGATTTTTCCATGGAGGGCACAGTTAAGCCGCTAAAGGCATTATCCGCCAAGTACAATTTTTTACTCTTC
GAGGACAGAAAATTTGCTGACATTGGTAATACAGTCAAATTGCAGTACTCTGCGGGTGTATACAGAATAG
CAGAATGGGCAGACATTACGAATGCACACGGTGTGGTGGGCCCAGGTATTGTTAGCGGTTTGAAGCAGGC
GGCAGAAGAAGTAACAAAGGAACCTAGAGGCCTTTTGATGTTAGCAGAATTGTCATGCAAGGGCTCCCTA
TCTACTGGAGAATATACTAAGGGTACTGTTGACATTGCGAAGAGCGACAAAGATTTTGTTATCGGCTTTA
TTGCTCAAAGAGACATGGGTGGAAGAGATGAAGGTTACGATTGGTTGATTATGACACCCGGTGTGGGTTT
AGATGACAAGGGAGATGCATTGGGTCAACAGTATAGAACCGTGGATGATGTGGTTTCTACAGGATCTGAC
ATTATTATTGTTGGAAGAGGACTATTTGCAAAGGGAAGGGATGCTAAGGTAGAGGGTGAACGTTACAGAA
AAGCAGGCTGGGAAGCATATTTGAGAAGATGCGGCCAGCAAAACTAAAAAACTGTATTATAAGTAAATGC
ATGTATACTAAACTCACAAATTAGAGCTTCAATTTAATTATATCAGTTATTACCCGAGTAACGAAGCATC
TGTGCTTCATTTTGTAGAACAAAAATGCAACGCGAGAGCGCTAATTTTTCAAACAAAGAATCTGAGCTGC
ATTTTTACAGAACAGAAATGCAACGCGAAAGCGCTATTTTACCAACGAAGAATCTGTGCTTCATTTTTGT
AAAACAAAAATGCAACGCGAGAGCGCTAATTTTTCAAACAAAGAATCTGAGCTGCATTTTTACAGAACAG
AAATGCAACGCGAGAGCGCTATTTTACCAACAAAGAATCTATACTTCTTTTTTGTTCTACAAAAATGCAT
CCCGAGAGCGCTATTTTTCTAACAAAGCATCTTAGATTACTTTTTTTCTCCTTTGTGCGCTCTATAATGC
AGTCTCTTGATAACTTTTTGCACTGTAGGTCCGTTAAGGTTAGAAGAAGGCTACTTTGGTGTCTATTTTC
TCTTCCATAAAAAAAGCCTGACTCCACTTCCCGCGTTTACTGATTACTAGCGAAGCTGCGGGTGCATTTT
TTCAAGATAAAGGCATCCCCGATTATATTCTATACCGATGTGGATTGCGCATACTTTGTGAACAGAAAGT
GATAGCGTTGATGATTCTTCATTGGTCAGAAAATTATGAACGGTTTCTTCTATTTTGTCTCTATATACTA
CGTATAGGAAATGTTTACATTTTCGTATTGTTTTCGATTCACTCTATGAATAGTTCTTACTACAATTTTT
TTGTCTAAAGAGTAATACTAGAGATAAACATAAAAAATGTAGAGGTCGAGTTTAGATGCAAGTTCAAGGA
GCGAAAGGTGGATGGGTAGGTTATATAGGGATATAGCACAGAGATATATAGCAAAGAGATACTTTTGAGC
AATGTTTGTGGAAGCGGTATTCGCAATATTTTAGTAGCTCGTTACAGTCCGGTGCGTTTTTGGTTTTTTG
AAAGTGCGTCATCAGAGCGCTTTTGGTTTTCAAAAGCGCTCTGAAGTTCCTATACTTTCTAGCTAGAGAA
TAGGAACTTCCCGAGCGGCCGCGTGTTACAAGCTTGACTCCAGCGTAACTGGACTGCAATCAACTCACTG
GCTCACCTTCACGGGTGGGCCTTTCTTCGGTAGAAAATCAAAGGATCTTCTTGAGATCCTTTTTTTCTGC
GCGTAATCTGCTGCTTGCAAACAAAAAAACCACCGCTACCAGCGGTGGTTTGTTTGCCGGATCAAGAGCT
ACCAACTCTTTTTCCGAGGTAACTGGCTTCAGCAGAGCGCAGATACCAAATACTGTTCTTCTAGTGTAGC
CGTAGTTAGGCCACCACTTCAAGAACTCTGTAGCACCGCCTACATACCTCGCTCTGCTAATCCTGTTACC
AGTGGCTGCTGCCAGTGGCGATAAGTCGTGTCTTACCGGGTTGGACTCAAGACGATAGTTACCGGATAAG
GCGCAGCGGTCGGGCTGAACGGGGGGTTCGTGCACACAGCCCAGCTTGGAGCGAACGACCTACACCGAAC
TGAGATACCTACAGCGTGAGCTATGAGAAAGCGCCACGCTTCCCGAAGGGAGAAAGGCGGACAGGTATCC
GGTAAGCGGCAGGGTCGGAACAGGAGAGCGCACGAGGGAGCTTCCAGGGGTAAACGCCTGGTATCTTTAT
AGTCCTGTCGGGTTTCGCCACCTCTGACTTGAGCATCGATTTTTGTGATGCTCGTCAGGGGGGCGGAGCC
TATGGAAAAACGCCAGCAACGCAGAAAGGCCCACCCGAAGGTGAGCCAGGTGATTACATTTGGGCCCTCA
TCAGAGGTTTTCACCGTCATCACCGAAACGCGCGAGGCAGCTGCGGTAAAGCTCATCAGCGTGGTCGTGA
AGCGATTCACAGATGTCTGCCTGTTCATCCGCGTCCAGCTCGTTGAGTTTCTCCAGAAGCGTTAATGTCT
GGCTTCTGATAAAGCGGGCCATGTTAAGGGCGGTTTTTTCCTGTTTGGTCACTTACCAATGCTTAATCAG
TGAGGCACCTATCTCAGCGATCTGTCTATTTCGTTCATCCATAGTTGCCTGACTCCCCGTCGTGTAGATA
ACTACGATGCGGGAGGGCTTACCATCTGGCCCCAGTGCTGCAATGATACCGCGAGACCCACGCTCACCGG
CTCCAGATTTATCAGCAATAAACCAGCCAGCCGGGAGGGCCGAGCGCAGAAGTGATCCTGCAACTTTATC
CGCCTCCATCCAGTCTATTAATTGTTGCCGGGAAGCTAGAGTAAGTAGTTCGCCAGTTAATAGTTTGCGC
AACGTTGTTGCCATTGCTACAGGCATCGTGGTGTCACGCTCGTCGTTTGGTATGGCTTCATTCAGCTCCG
GTTCCCAACGATCAAGGCGAGTTACATGATCCCCCATGTTGTGCAAAAAAGCGGTTAGCTCCTTCGGTCC
TCCGATCGTTGCCAGAAGTAAGTTGGCCGCAGTGTTATCACTCATGGTTATGGCAGCACTGCATAATTCT
CTTACTGTCATGCCATCCGTGAGATGCTTTTCTGTGACTGGTGAGTACTCAACCAAGTCATTCTGAGAAT
AGTGTATGCGGCGACCGAGTTGCTCTTGCCCGGCGTCAATACGGGATAATACCGCGCCACATAGCAGAAC
TTTAAAAGTGCTCATCATTGGAAAACGTTCTTCGGGGCGTAAACTCTCAAGGATCTTACCGCTGTTGAGA
TCCAGTTCGATGTAACCCACTCGTGCACCCAACTGATCTTCAGCATCTTTTACTTTCACCAGCGTTTCTG
GGTGAGCAAAAACAGGAAGGCAAAATGCCGCAAAAAAGGGAATAAGGGCGACACGGAAATGTTGAATACT
CATTTTAGCTTCCTTAGCTCCTGAAAATCTCGATAACTCAAAAAATACGCCCGGTAGTGATCTTATTTCA
TTATGGTGAAAGTTGGAACCTCTTACGTGCCGATCAAGTCAAAAGCCTCCGGTCGGAGGCTTTTGACTTT
CTGCTATGGAGGTCAGGTATGATTTAAATGGTCAGTTAGA
